>Addgene plasmid #125497 | lentiSAMv2 rs12189774-guide2 | addgene full sequence | sequence record 251540 | Addgene NGS Result
GTTTTAGAGCTAGGCCAACATGAGGATCACCCATGTCTGCAGGGCCTAGCAAGTTAAAATAAGGCTAGTC
CGTTATCAACTTGGCCAACATGAGGATCACCCATGTCTGCAGGGCCAAGTGGCACCGAGTCGGTGCTTTT
TTTGGATCCTAGGTCTTGAAAGGAGTGGGAATTGGCTCCGGTGCCCGTCAGTGGGCAGAGCGCACATCGC
CCACAGTCCCCGAGAAGTTGGGGGGAGGGGTCGGCAATTGATCCGGTGCCTAGAGAAGGTGGCGCGGGGT
AAACTGGGAAAGTGATGTCGTGTACTGGCTCCGCCTTTTTCCCGAGGGTGGGGGAGAACCGTATATAAGT
GCAGTAGTCGCCGTGAACGTTCTTTTTCGCAACGGGTTTGCCGCCAGAACACAGGCGTACGGCCACCATG
AAAAGGCCGGCGGCCACGAAAAAGGCCGGCCAGGCAAAAAAGAAAAAGGACAAGAAGTACAGCATCGGCC
TGGCCATCGGCACCAACTCTGTGGGCTGGGCCGTGATCACCGACGAGTACAAGGTGCCCAGCAAGAAATT
CAAGGTGCTGGGCAACACCGACCGGCACAGCATCAAGAAGAACCTGATCGGAGCCCTGCTGTTCGACAGC
GGCGAAACAGCCGAGGCCACCCGGCTGAAGAGAACCGCCAGAAGAAGATACACCAGACGGAAGAACCGGA
TCTGCTATCTGCAAGAGATCTTCAGCAACGAGATGGCCAAGGTGGACGACAGCTTCTTCCACAGACTGGA
AGAGTCCTTCCTGGTGGAAGAGGATAAGAAGCACGAGCGGCACCCCATCTTCGGCAACATCGTGGACGAG
GTGGCCTACCACGAGAAGTACCCCACCATCTACCACCTGAGAAAGAAACTGGTGGACAGCACCGACAAGG
CCGACCTGCGGCTGATCTATCTGGCCCTGGCCCACATGATCAAGTTCCGGGGCCACTTCCTGATCGAGGG
CGACCTGAACCCCGACAACAGCGACGTGGACAAGCTGTTCATCCAGCTGGTGCAGACCTACAACCAGCTG
TTCGAGGAAAACCCCATCAACGCCAGCGGCGTGGACGCCAAGGCCATCCTGTCTGCCAGACTGAGCAAGA
GCAGACGGCTGGAAAATCTGATCGCCCAGCTGCCCGGCGAGAAGAAGAATGGCCTGTTCGGCAACCTGAT
TGCCCTGAGCCTGGGCCTGACCCCCAACTTCAAGAGCAACTTCGACCTGGCCGAGGATGCCAAACTGCAG
CTGAGCAAGGACACCTACGACGACGACCTGGACAACCTGCTGGCCCAGATCGGCGACCAGTACGCCGACC
TGTTTCTGGCCGCCAAGAACCTGTCCGACGCCATCCTGCTGAGCGACATCCTGAGAGTGAACACCGAGAT
CACCAAGGCCCCCCTGAGCGCCTCTATGATCAAGAGATACGACGAGCACCACCAGGACCTGACCCTGCTG
AAAGCTCTCGTGCGGCAGCAGCTGCCTGAGAAGTACAAAGAGATTTTCTTCGACCAGAGCAAGAACGGCT
ACGCCGGCTACATTGACGGCGGAGCCAGCCAGGAAGAGTTCTACAAGTTCATCAAGCCCATCCTGGAAAA
GATGGACGGCACCGAGGAACTGCTCGTGAAGCTGAACAGAGAGGACCTGCTGCGGAAGCAGCGGACCTTC
GACAACGGCAGCATCCCCCACCAGATCCACCTGGGAGAGCTGCACGCCATTCTGCGGCGGCAGGAAGATT
TTTACCCATTCCTGAAGGACAACCGGGAAAAGATCGAGAAGATCCTGACCTTCCGCATCCCCTACTACGT
GGGCCCTCTGGCCAGGGGAAACAGCAGATTCGCCTGGATGACCAGAAAGAGCGAGGAAACCATCACCCCC
TGGAACTTCGAGGAAGTGGTGGACAAGGGCGCTTCCGCCCAGAGCTTCATCGAGCGGATGACCAACTTCG
ATAAGAACCTGCCCAACGAGAAGGTGCTGCCCAAGCACAGCCTGCTGTACGAGTACTTCACCGTGTATAA
CGAGCTGACCAAAGTGAAATACGTGACCGAGGGAATGAGAAAGCCCGCCTTCCTGAGCGGCGAGCAGAAA
AAGGCCATCGTGGACCTGCTGTTCAAGACCAACCGGAAAGTGACCGTGAAGCAGCTGAAAGAGGACTACT
TCAAGAAAATCGAGTGCTTCGACTCCGTGGAAATCTCCGGCGTGGAAGATCGGTTCAACGCCTCCCTGGG
CACATACCACGATCTGCTGAAAATTATCAAGGACAAGGACTTCCTGGACAATGAGGAAAACGAGGACATT
CTGGAAGATATCGTGCTGACCCTGACACTGTTTGAGGACAGAGAGATGATCGAGGAACGGCTGAAAACCT
ATGCCCACCTGTTCGACGACAAAGTGATGAAGCAGCTGAAGCGGCGGAGATACACCGGCTGGGGCAGGCT
GAGCCGGAAGCTGATCAACGGCATCCGGGACAAGCAGTCCGGCAAGACAATCCTGGATTTCCTGAAGTCC
GACGGCTTCGCCAACAGAAACTTCATGCAGCTGATCCACGACGACAGCCTGACCTTTAAAGAGGACATCC
AGAAAGCCCAGGTGTCCGGCCAGGGCGATAGCCTGCACGAGCACATTGCCAATCTGGCCGGCAGCCCCGC
CATTAAGAAGGGCATCCTGCAGACAGTGAAGGTGGTGGACGAGCTCGTGAAAGTGATGGGCCGGCACAAG
CCCGAGAACATCGTGATCGAAATGGCCAGAGAGAACCAGACCACCCAGAAGGGACAGAAGAACAGCCGCG
AGAGAATGAAGCGGATCGAAGAGGGCATCAAAGAGCTGGGCAGCCAGATCCTGAAAGAACACCCCGTGGA
AAACACCCAGCTGCAGAACGAGAAGCTGTACCTGTACTACCTGCAGAATGGGCGGGATATGTACGTGGAC
CAGGAACTGGACATCAACCGGCTGTCCGACTACGATGTGGACCACATCGTGCCTCAGAGCTTTCTGAAGG
ACGACTCCATCGACAACAAGGTGCTGACCAGAAGCGACAAGGCCCGGGGCAAGAGCGACAACGTGCCCTC
CGAAGAGGTCGTGAAGAAGATGAAGAACTACTGGCGGCAGCTGCTGAACGCCAAGCTGATTACCCAGAGA
AAGTTCGACAATCTGACCAAGGCCGAGAGAGGCGGCCTGAGCGAACTGGATAAGGCCGGCTTCATCAAGA
GACAGCTGGTGGAAACCCGGCAGATCACAAAGCACGTGGCACAGATCCTGGACTCCCGGATGAACACTAA
GTACGACGAGAATGACAAGCTGATCCGGGAAGTGAAAGTGATCACCCTGAAGTCCAAGCTGGTGTCCGAT
TTCCGGAAGGATTTCCAGTTTTACAAAGTGCGCGAGATCAACAACTACCACCACGCCCACGACGCCTACC
TGAACGCCGTCGTGGGAACCGCCCTGATCAAAAAGTACCCTAAGCTGGAAAGCGAGTTCGTGTACGGCGA
CTACAAGGTGTACGACGTGCGGAAGATGATCGCCAAGAGCGAGCAGGAAATCGGCAAGGCTACCGCCAAG
TACTTCTTCTACAGCAACATCATGAACTTTTTCAAGACCGAGATTACCCTGGCCAACGGCGAGATCCGGA
AGCGGCCTCTGATCGAGACAAACGGCGAAACCGGGGAGATCGTGTGGGATAAGGGCCGGGATTTTGCCAC
CGTGCGGAAAGTGCTGAGCATGCCCCAAGTGAATATCGTGAAAAAGACCGAGGTGCAGACAGGCGGCTTC
AGCAAAGAGTCTATCCTGCCCAAGAGGAACAGCGATAAGCTGATCGCCAGAAAGAAGGACTGGGACCCTA
AGAAGTACGGCGGCTTCGACAGCCCCACCGTGGCCTATTCTGTGCTGGTGGTGGCCAAAGTGGAAAAGGG
CAAGTCCAAGAAACTGAAGAGTGTGAAAGAGCTGCTGGGGATCACCATCATGGAAAGAAGCAGCTTCGAG
AAGAATCCCATCGACTTTCTGGAAGCCAAGGGCTACAAAGAAGTGAAAAAGGACCTGATCATCAAGCTGC
CTAAGTACTCCCTGTTCGAGCTGGAAAACGGCCGGAAGAGAATGCTGGCCTCTGCCGGCGAACTGCAGAA
GGGAAACGAACTGGCCCTGCCCTCCAAATATGTGAACTTCCTGTACCTGGCCAGCCACTATGAGAAGCTG
AAGGGCTCCCCCGAGGATAATGAGCAGAAACAGCTGTTTGTGGAACAGCACAAGCACTACCTGGACGAGA
TCATCGAGCAGATCAGCGAGTTCTCCAAGAGAGTGATCCTGGCCGACGCTAATCTGGACAAAGTGCTGTC
CGCCTACAACAAGCACCGGGATAAGCCCATCAGAGAGCAGGCCGAGAATATCATCCACCTGTTTACCCTG
ACCAATCTGGGAGCCCCTGCCGCCTTCAAGTACTTTGACACCACCATCGACCGGAAGAGGTACACCAGCA
CCAAAGAGGTGCTGGACGCCACCCTGATCCACCAGAGCATCACCGGCCTGTACGAGACACGGATCGACCT
GTCTCAGCTGGGAGGCGACAGCGCTGGAGGAGGTGGAAGCGGAGGAGGAGGAAGCGGAGGAGGAGGTAGC
GGACCTAAGAAAAAGAGGAAGGTGGCGGCCGCTGGATCCGGACGGGCTGACGCATTGGACGATTTTGATC
TGGATATGCTGGGAAGTGACGCCCTCGATGATTTTGACCTTGACATGCTTGGTTCGGATGCCCTTGATGA
CTTTGACCTCGACATGCTCGGCAGTGACGCCCTTGATGATTTCGACCTGGACATGCTGATTAACTGTACA
GGCAGTGGAGAGGGCAGAGGAAGTCTGCTAACATGCGGTGACGTCGAGGAGAATCCTGGCCCAATGGCCA
AGCCTTTGTCTCAAGAAGAATCCACCCTCATTGAAAGAGCAACGGCTACAATCAACAGCATCCCCATCTC
TGAAGACTACAGCGTCGCCAGCGCAGCTCTCTCTAGCGACGGCCGCATCTTCACTGGTGTCAATGTATAT
CATTTTACTGGGGGACCTTGTGCAGAACTCGTGGTGCTGGGCACTGCTGCTGCTGCGGCAGCTGGCAACC
TGACTTGTATCGTCGCGATCGGAAATGAGAACAGGGGCATCTTGAGCCCCTGCGGACGGTGCCGACAGGT
GCTTCTCGATCTGCATCCTGGGATCAAAGCCATAGTGAAGGACAGTGATGGACAGCCGACGGCAGTTGGG
ATTCGTGAATTGCTGCCCTCTGGTTATGTGTGGGAGGGCTAAGAATTCGATATCAAGCTTATCGGTAATC
AACCTCTGGATTACAAAATTTGTGAAAGATTGACTGGTATTCTTAACTATGTTGCTCCTTTTACGCTATG
TGGATACGCTGCTTTAATGCCTTTGTATCATGCTATTGCTTCCCGTATGGCTTTCATTTTCTCCTCCTTG
TATAAATCCTGGTTGCTGTCTCTTTATGAGGAGTTGTGGCCCGTTGTCAGGCAACGTGGCGTGGTGTGCA
CTGTGTTTGCTGACGCAACCCCCACTGGTTGGGGCATTGCCACCACCTGTCAGCTCCTTTCCGGGACTTT
CGCTTTCCCCCTCCCTATTGCCACGGCGGAACTCATCGCCGCCTGCCTTGCCCGCTGCTGGACAGGGGCT
CGGCTGTTGGGCACTGACAATTCCGTGGTGTTGTCGGGGAAATCATCGTCCTTTCCTTGGCTGCTCGCCT
GTGTTGCCACCTGGATTCTGCGCGGGACGTCCTTCTGCTACGTCCCTTCGGCCCTCAATCCAGCGGACCT
TCCTTCCCGCGGCCTGCTGCCGGCTCTGCGGCCTCTTCCGCGTCTTCGCCTTCGCCCTCAGACGAGTCGG
ATCTCCCTTTGGGCCGCCTCCCCGCATCGATACCGTCGACCTCGAGACCTAGAAAAACATGGAGCAATCA
CAAGTAGCAATACAGCAGCTACCAATGCTGATTGTGCCTGGCTAGAAGCACAAGAGGAGGAGGAGGTGGG
TTTTCCAGTCACACCTCAGGTACCTTTAAGACCAATGACTTACAAGGCAGCTGTAGATCTTAGCCACTTT
TTAAAAGAAAAGGGGGGACTGGAAGGGCTAATTCACTCCCAACGAAGACAAGATATCCTTGATCTGTGGA
TCTACCACACACAAGGCTACTTCCCTGATTGGCAGAACTACACACCAGGGCCAGGGATCAGATATCCACT
GACCTTTGGATGGTGCTACAAGCTAGTACCAGTTGAGCAAGAGAAGGTAGAAGAAGCCAATGAAGGAGAG
AACACCCGCTTGTTACACCCTGTGAGCCTGCATGGGATGGATGACCCGGAGAGAGAAGTATTAGAGTGGA
GGTTTGACAGCCGCCTAGCATTTCATCACATGGCCCGAGAGCTGCATCCGGACTGTACTGGGTCTCTCTG
GTTAGACCAGATCTGAGCCTGGGAGCTCTCTGGCTAACTAGGGAACCCACTGCTTAAGCCTCAATAAAGC
TTGCCTTGAGTGCTTCAAGTAGTGTGTGCCCGTCTGTTGTGTGACTCTGGTAACTAGAGATCCCTCAGAC
CCTTTTAGTCAGTGTGGAAAATCTCTAGCAGGGCCCGTTTAAACCCGCTGATCAGCCTCGACTGTGCCTT
CTAGTTGCCAGCCATCTGTTGTTTGCCCCTCCCCCGTGCCTTCCTTGACCCTGGAAGGTGCCACTCCCAC
TGTCCTTTCCTAATAAAATGAGGAAATTGCATCGCATTGTCTGAGTAGGTGTCATTCTATTCTGGGGGGT
GGGGTGGGGCAGGACAGCAAGGGGGAGGATTGGGAAGACAATAGCAGGCATGCTGGGGATGCGGTGGGCT
CTATGGCTTCTGAGGCGGAAAGAACCAGCTGGGGCTCTAGGGGGTATCCCC
[124 nt withheld, positions 6912-7035]
C
[91 nt withheld, positions 7037-7127]
A
[49 nt withheld, positions 7129-7177]
CCTTTGACGTTGGAGTCCACGTTCTTT
[37 nt withheld, positions 7205-7241]
ACCCTATCTCGGTCTATTCTTTTGATTTATAAGGGATTTTGCCGATTTCGGCCTATTGGTTAAAAAATGA
GCTGATTTAACAAAAATTTAACGCGAATTAATTCTGTGGAATGTGTGTCAGTTAGGGTGTGGAAAGTCCC
CAGGCTCCCCAGCAGGCAGAAGTATGCAAAGCATGCATCTCAATTAGTCAGCAACCAGGTGTGGAAAGTC
CCCAGGCTCCCCAGCAGGCAGAAGTATGCAAAGCATGCATCTCAATTAGTCAGCAACCATAGTCCCGCCC
CTAACTCCGCCCATCCCGCCCCTAACTCCGCCCAGTTCCGCCCATTCTCCGCCCCATGGCTGACTAATTT
TTTTTATTTATGCAGAGGCCGAGGCCGCCTCTGCCTCTGAGCTATTCCAGAAGTAGTGAGGAGGCTTTTT
TGGAGGCCTAGGCTTTTGCAAAAAGCTCCCGGGAGCTTGTATATCCATTTTCGGATCTGATCAGCACGTG
TTGACAATTAATCATCGGCATAGTATATCGGCATAGTATAATACGACAAGGTGAGGAACTAAACCATGGC
CAAGTTGACCAGTGCCGTTCCGGTGCTCACCGCGCGCGACGTCGCCGGAGCGGTCGAGTTCTGGACCGAC
CGGCTCGGGTTCTCCCGGGACTTCGTGGAGGACGACTTCGCCGGTGTGGTCCGGGACGACGTGACCCTGT
TCATCAGCGCGGTCCAGGACCAGGTGGTGCCGGACAACACCCTGGCCTGGGTGTGGGTGCGCGGCCTGGA
CGAGCTGTACGCCGAGTGGTCGGAGGTCGTGTCCACGAACTTCCGGGACGCCTCCGGGCCGGCCATGACC
GAGATCGGCGAGCAGCCGTGGGGGCGGGAGTTCGCCCTGCGCGACCCGGCCGGCAACTGCGTGCACTTCG
TGGCCGAGGAGCAGGACTGACACGTGCTACGAGATTTCGATTCCACCGCCGCCTTCTATGAAAGGTTGGG
CTTCGGAATCGTTTTCCGGGACGCCGGCTGGATGATCCTCCAGCGCGGGGATCTCATGCTGGAGTTCTTC
GCCCACCCCAACTTGTTTATTGCAGCTTATAATGGTTACAAATAAAGCAATAGCATCACAAATTTCACAA
ATAAAGCATTTTTTTCACTGCATTCTAGTTGTGGTTTGTCCAAACTCATCAATGTATCTTATCATGTCTG
TATACCGTCGACCTCTAGCTAGAGCTTGGCGTAATCATGGTCATAGCTGTTTCCTGTGTGAAATTGTTAT
CCGCTCACAATTCCACACAACATACGAGCCGGAAGCATAAAGTGTAAAGCCTGGGGTGCCTAATGAGTGA
GCTAACTCACATTAATTGCGTTGCGCTCACTGCCCGCTTTCCAGTCGGGAAACCTGTCGTGCCAGCTGCA
TTAATGAATCGGCCAACGCGCGGGGAGAGGCGGTTTGCGTATTGGGCGCTCTTCCGCTTCCTCGCTCACT
GACTCGCTGCGCTCGGTCGTTCGGCTGCGGCGAGCGGTATCAGCTCACTCAAAGGCGGTAATACGGTTAT
CCACAGAATCAGGGGATAACGCAGGAAAGAACATGTGAGCAAAAGGCCAGCAAAAGGCCAGGAACCGTAA
AAAGGCCGCGTTGCTGGCGTTTTTCCATAGGCTCCGCCCCCCTGACGAGCATCACAAAAATCGACGCTCA
AGTCAGAGGTGGCGAAACCCGACAGGACTATAAAGATACCAGGCGTTTCCCCCTGGAAGCTCCCTCGTGC
GCTCTCCTGTTCCGACCCTGCCGCTTACCGGATACCTGTCCGCCTTTCTCCCTTCGGGAAGCGTGGCGCT
TTCTCATAGCTCACGCTGTAGGTATCTCAGTTCGGTGTAGGTCGTTCGCTCCAAGCTGGGCTGTGTGCAC
GAACCCCCCGTTCAGCCCGACCGCTGCGCCTTATCCGGTAACTATCGTCTTGAGTCCAACCCGGTAAGAC
ACGACTTATCGCCACTGGCAGCAGCCACTGGTAACAGGATTAGCAGAGCGAGGTATGTAGGCGGTGCTAC
AGAGTTCTTGAAGTGGTGGCCTAACTACGGCTACACTAGAAGAACAGTATTTGGTATCTGCGCTCTGCTG
AAGCCAGTTACCTTCGGAAAAAGAGTTGGTAGCTCTTGATCCGGCAAACAAACCACCGCTGGTAGCGGTG
GTTTTTTTGTTTGCAAGCAGCAGATTACGCGCAGAAAAAAAGGATCTCAAGAAGATCCTTTGATCTTTTC
TACGGGGTCTGACGCTCAGTGGAACGAAAACTCACGTTAAGGGATTTTGGTCATGAGATTATCAAAAAGG
ATCTTCACCTAGATCCTTTTAAATTAAAAATGAAGTTTTAAATCAATCTAAAGTATATATGAGTAAACTT
GGTCTGACAGTTACCAATGCTTAATCAGTGAGGCACCTATCTCAGCGATCTGTCTATTTCGTTCATCCAT
AGTTGCCTGACTCCCCGTCGTGTAGATAACTACGATACGGGAGGGCTTACCATCTGGCCCCAGTGCTGCA
ATGATACCGCGAGACCCACGCTCACCGGCTCCAGATTTATCAGCAATAAACCAGCCAGCCGGAAGGGCCG
AGCGCAGAAGTGGTCCTGCAACTTTATCCGCCTCCATCCAGTCTATTAATTGTTGCCGGGAAGCTAGAGT
AAGTAGTTCGCCAGTTAATAGTTTGCGCAACGTTGTTGCCATTGCTACAGGCATCGTGGTGTCACGCTCG
TCGTTTGGTATGGCTTCATTCAGCTCCGGTTCCCAACGATCAAGGCGAGTTACATGATCCCCCATGTTGT
GCAAAAAAGCGGTTAGCTCCTTCGGTCCTCCGATCGTTGTCAGAAGTAAGTTGGCCGCAGTGTTATCACT
CATGGTTATGGCAGCACTGCATAATTCTCTTACTGTCATGCCATCCGTAAGATGCTTTTCTGTGACTGGT
GAGTACTCAACCAAGTCATTCTGAGAATAGTGTATGCGGCGACCGAGTTGCTCTTGCCCGGCGTCAATAC
GGGATAATACCGCGCCACATAGCAGAACTTTAAAAGTGCTCATCATTGGAAAACGTTCTTCGGGGCGAAA
ACTCTCAAGGATCTTACCGCTGTTGAGATCCAGTTCGATGTAACCCACTCGTGCACCCAACTGATCTTCA
GCATCTTTTACTTTCACCAGCGTTTCTGGGTGAGCAAAAACAGGAAGGCAAAATGCCGCAAAAAAGGGAA
TAAGGGCGACACGGAAATGTTGAATACTCATACTCTTCCTTTTTCAATATTATTGAAGCATTTATCAGGG
TTATTGTCTCATGAGCGGATACATATTTGAATGTATTTAGAAAAATAAACAAATAGGGGTTCCGCGCACA
TTTCCCCGAAAAGTGCCACCTGACGTCGACGGATCGGGAGATCTCCCGATCCCCTATGGTGCACTCTCAG
TACAATCTGCTCTGATGCCGCATAGTTAAGCCAGTATCTGCTCCCTGCTTGTGTGTTGGAGGTCGCTGAG
TAGTGCGCGAGCAAAATTTAAGCTACAACAAGGCAAGGCTTGACCGACAATTGCATGAAGAATCTGCTTA
GGGTTAGGCGTTTTGCGCTGCTTCGCGATGTACGGGCCAGATATACGCGTTGACATTGATTATTGACTAG
TTATTAATAGTAATCAATTACGGGGTCATTAGTTCATAGCCCATATATGGAGTTCCGCGTTACATAACTT
ACGGTAAATGGCCCGCCTGGCTGACCGCCCAACGACCCCCGCCCATTGACGTCAATAATGACGTATGTTC
CCATAGTAACGCCAATAGGGACTTTCCATTGACGTCAATGGGTGGAGTATTTACGGTAAACTGCCCACTT
GGCAGTACATCAAGTGTATCATATGCCAAGTACGCCCCCTATTGACGTCAATGACGGTAAATGGCCCGCC
TGGCATTATGCCCAGTACATGACCTTATGGGACTTTCCTACTTGGCAGTACATCTACGTATTAGTCATCG
CTATTACCATGGTGATGCGGTTTTGGCAGTACATCAATGGGCGTGGATAGCGGTTTGACTCACGGGGATT
TCCAAGTCTCCACCCCATTGACGTCAATGGGAGTTTGTTTTGGCACCAAAATCAACGGGACTTTCCAAAA
TGTCGTAACAACTCCGCCCCATTGACGCAAATGGGCGGTAGGCGTGTACGGTGGGAGGTCTATATAAGCA
GCGCGTTTTGCCTGTACTGGGTCTCTCTGGTTAGACCAGATCTGAGCCTGGGAGCTCTCTGGCTAACTAG
GGAACCCACTGCTTAAGCCTCAATAAAGCTTGCCTTGAGTGCTTCAAGTAGTGTGTGCCCGTCTGTTGTG
TGACTCTGGTAACTAGAGATCCCTCAGACCCTTTTAGTCAGTGTGGAAAATCTCTAGCAGTGGCGCCCGA
ACAGGGACTTGAAAGCGAAAGGGAAACCAGAGGAGCTCTCTCGACGCAGGACTCGGCTTGCTGAAGCGCG
CACGGCAAGAGGCGAGGGGCGGCGACTGGTGAGTACGCCAAAAATTTTGACTAGCGGAGGCTAGAAGGAG
AGAGATGGGTGCGAGAGCGTCAGTATTAAGCGGGGGAGAATTAGATCGCGATGGGAAAAAATTCGGTTAA
GGCCAGGGGGAAAGAAAAAATATAAATTAAAACATATAGTATGGGCAAGCAGGGAGCTAGAACGATTCGC
AGTTAATCCTGGCCTGTTAGAAACATCAGAAGGCTGTAGACAAATACTGGGACAGCTACAACCATCCCTT
CAGACAGGATCAGAAGAACTTAGATCATTATATAATACAGTAGCAACCCTCTATTGTGTGCATCAAAGGA
TAGAGATAAAAGACACCAAGGAAGCTTTAGACAAGATAGAGGAAGAGCAAAACAAAAGTAAGACCACCGC
ACAGCAAGCGGCCGCTGATCTTCAGACCTGGAGGAGGAGATATGAGGGACAATTGGAGAAGTGAATTATA
TAAATATAAAGTAGTAAAAATTGAACCATTAGGAGTAGCACCCACCAAGGCAAAGAGAAGAGTGGTGCAG
AGAGAAAAAAGAGCAGTGGGAATAGGAGCTTTGTTCCTTGGGTTCTTGGGAGCAGCAGGAAGCACTATGG
GCGCAGCGTCAATGACGCTGACGGTACAGGCCAGACAATTATTGTCTGGTATAGTGCAGCAGCAGAACAA
TTTGCTGAGGGCTATTGAGGCGCAACAGCATCTGTTGCAACTCACAGTCTGGGGCATCAAGCAGCTCCAG
GCAAGAATCCTGGCTGTGGAAAGATACCTAAAGGATCAACAGCTCCTGGGGATTTGGGGTTGCTCTGGAA
AACTCATTTGCACCACTGCTGTGCCTTGGAATGCTAGTTGGAGTAATAAATCTCTGGAACAGATTTGGAA
TCACACGACCTGGATGGAGTGGGACAGAGAAATTAACAATTACACAAGCTTAATACACTCCTTAATTGAA
GAATCGCAAAACCAGCAAGAAAAGAATGAACAAGAATTATTGGAATTAGATAAATGGGCAAGTTTGTGGA
ATTGGTTTAACATAACAAATTGGCTGTGGTATATAAAATTATTCATAATGATAGTAGGAGGCTTGGTAGG
TTTAAGAATAGTTTTTGCTGTACTTTCTATAGTGAATAGAGTTAGGCAGGGATATTCACCATTATCGTTT
CAGACCCACCTCCCAACCCCGAGGGGACCCGACAGGCCCGAAGGAATAGAAGAAGAAGGTGGAGAGAGAG
ACAGAGACAGATCCATTCGATTAGTGAACGGATCGGCACTGCGTGCGCCAATTCTGCAGACAAATGGCAG
TATTCATCCACAATTTTAAAAGAAAAGGGGGGATTGGGGGGTACAGTGCAGGGGAAAGAATAGTAGACAT
AATAGCAACAGACATACAAACTAAAGAATTACAAAAACAAATTACAAAAATTCAAAATTTTCGGGTTTAT
TACAGGGACAGCAGAGATCCAGTTTGGTTAATTAGCTAGCGAGGGCCTATTTCCCATGATTCCTTCATAT
TTGCATATACGATACAAGGCTGTTAGAGAGATAATTGGAATTAATTTGACTGTAAACACAAAGATATTAG
TACAAAATACGTGACGTAGAAAGTAATAATTTCTTGGGTAGTTTGCAGTTTTAAAATTATGTTTTAAAAT
GGACTATCATATGCTTACCGTAACTTGAAAGTATTTCGATTTCTTGGCTTTATATATCTTGTGGAAAGGA
CGAAACACCGACTAATGGGGGTGGTACCTG
Features (pLannotate 1.2.2; 38 found; start..end, strand, type, name):
     18..36      +  misc_RNA       MS2 stem loop: stem loop that binds the bacteriophage MS2 coat protein
     47..83      +  misc_RNA       gRNA scaffold (fragment): guide RNA scaffold for the Streptococcus pyogenes CRISPR/Cas9 system
     88..106     +  misc_RNA       MS2 stem loop: stem loop that binds the bacteriophage MS2 coat protein
    117..136     +  misc_RNA       gRNA scaffold (fragment): guide RNA scaffold for the Streptococcus pyogenes CRISPR/Cas9 system
    149..167     +  CDS            small t antigen (fragment): SV40 (simian virus 40) small t antigen
    193..404     +  promoter       EF-1α core promoter: core promoter for human elongation factor EF-1α
    421..468     +  CDS            nucleoplasmin NLS: bipartite nuclear localization signal from nucleoplasmin
    468..4569    +  CDS            dCas9 (fragment): catalytically dead mutant of the Cas9 endonuclease from the Streptococcus pyogenes Type II CRISPR/Cas system RNA-guided DNA-binding protein that lacks endonuclease activity due to the D10A mutation in the RuvC catalytic domain and the N863A mutation in the HNH catalytic domain
   4894..5292    +  CDS            BSD: blasticidin S deaminase; Aspergillus terreus BSD; confers resistance to blasticidin
   5293..5314    +  misc_feature   MCS (fragment): pBluescript multiple cloning site
   5317..5905    +  misc_feature   WPRE: woodchuck hepatitis virus posttranscriptional regulatory element
   5842..6423    +  CDS            nef (fragment): NEF_HV1H2 - Experimental evidence at protein level: Swiss-Prot protein existence level 1. Extracellular Nef protein targets CD4(+) T-lymphocytes for apoptosis by interacting with CXCR4 surface receptors. From Human immunodeficiency virus type 1 group M subtype B (isolate HXB2) (HIV-1).
   6430..6610    +  LTR            5' LTR (truncated): truncated 5' long terminal repeat (LTR) from HIV-1
   6642..6866    +  polyA_signal   bGH poly(A) signal: bovine growth hormone polyadenylation signal
   6870..6891    +  promoter       SV40 promoter (fragment): SV40 enhancer and early promoter
   6912..7340    +  rep_origin     f1 ori (sequence partly withheld): f1 bacteriophage origin of replication; arrow indicates direction of (+) strand synthesis
   7354..7683    +  promoter       SV40 promoter: SV40 enhancer and early promoter
   7731..7778    +  promoter       EM7 promoter: synthetic bacterial promoter&nbsp
   7797..8171    +  CDS            BleoR: antibiotic-binding protein; Sh ble from Streptoalloteichus hindustanus; confers resistance to bleomycin, phleomycin, and Zeocin™
   8181..8306    +  CDS            ble (fragment): BLE_KLEPN - Experimental evidence at protein level: Swiss-Prot protein existence level 1. Binding protein with a strong affinity to the bleomycin family of antibiotics. Binds to CL990; an antimitotic-antibiotic compound. From Klebsiella pneumoniae.
   8301..8422    +  polyA_signal   SV40 poly(A) signal: SV40 polyadenylation signal
   8493..8515    -  protein_bind   lac operator (fragment): The lac repressor binds to the lac operator to inhibit transcription in E. coli. This inhibition can be relieved by adding lactose or isopropyl-β-D-thiogalactopyranoside (IPTG). lac repressor encoded by lacI
   8519..8549    -  promoter       lac promoter: promoter for the E. coli lac operon
   8564..8585    -  protein_bind   CAP binding site: CAP binding activates transcription in the presence of cAMP. E. coli catabolite activator protein
   8598..8690    -  CDS            lacI (fragment): lac repressor; lacI; The lac repressor binds to the lac operator to inhibit transcription in E. coli. This inhibition can be relieved by adding lactose or isopropyl-β-D-thiogalactopyranoside (IPTG).
   8873..9461    -  rep_origin     ori: high-copy-number ColE1/pMB1/pBR322/pUC origin of replication
   9632..10492   -  CDS            AmpR: β-lactamase; bla; confers resistance to ampicillin, carbenicillin, and related antibiotics
  10493..10597   -  promoter       AmpR promoter: bla
  10656..10708   -  misc_feature   bom (fragment): basis of mobility region from pBR322
  10863..11242   +  enhancer       CMV enhancer: human cytomegalovirus immediate early enhancer
  11243..11442   +  promoter       CMV promoter: human cytomegalovirus (CMV) immediate early promoter
  11460..11640   +  LTR            5' LTR (truncated): truncated 5' long terminal repeat (LTR) from HIV-1
  11687..11812   +  misc_feature   HIV-1 Ψ: packaging signal of human immunodeficiency virus type 1
  11796..12159   +  CDS            HIV-1 gag (fragment): gag protein from human immunodeficiency virus 1; gag
  12305..12538   +  misc_feature   RRE: The Rev response element (RRE) of HIV-1 allows for Rev-dependent mRNA export from the nucleus to the cytoplasm.
  12915..13015   +  CDS            Rev (fragment): human immunodeficiency virus 1 (HIV-1) Rev protein; rev; enhances nuclear export of unspliced and incompletely spliced viral mRNAs
  13065..13182   +  misc_feature   cPPT/CTS: central polypurine tract and central termination sequence of HIV-1
  13232..13472   +  promoter       U6 promoter: RNA polymerase III promoter for human U6 snRNA
