[The description below was written by a language model from this plasmid's Addgene catalogue record and pLannotate feature annotations shown in this document.]
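Description:
lentiSAMv2 rs12189774-guide2 is a lentiviral CRISPR activation (CRISPRa) plasmid built on the lentiSAMv2 backbone, carrying a guide RNA directed at a human pancreatic islet enhancer that contains the type 2 diabetes-associated variant rs12189774 at the VEGFA GWAS locus. It is propagated in E. coli through a high-copy ColE1/pUC-type origin with ampicillin selection (AmpR); the record lists the recombination-deficient Stbl3 strain, a common choice for repeat-containing lentiviral plasmids. An f1 ori and an SV40/EM7-driven BleoR cassette lie in the backbone outside the viral transfer region.

The viral genome is transcribed from a CMV enhancer/promoter fused to a truncated HIV-1 5' LTR, followed by the Ψ packaging signal, RRE and cPPT/CTS, and ends with a WPRE and a truncated 3' LTR, which is annotated as a second 5' LTR. Two expression units sit between the LTRs. A human U6 promoter drives the guide within an S. pyogenes sgRNA scaffold modified with two MS2 stem loops, which can recruit MS2 coat protein-fused activator domains supplied from a separate construct. The EF-1α core promoter drives a nuclear-localised, catalytically dead Cas9 (D10A/N863A), which the catalogue describes as fused to VP64 and linked through a 2A peptide to blasticidin S deaminase. VP64 and the 2A are not individually annotated in the feature table, but an unannotated gap between dCas9 and BSD is consistent with them. Transduced mammalian cells are selected with blasticidin. The construct is intended to activate the targeted enhancer in human cells in order to test its regulatory function and link the variant-bearing element to its target genes.
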