Addgene plasmid #125497: lentiSAMv2 rs12189774-guide2
Purpose: CRISPR-mediated activation of human islet enhancer containing T2D-associated variant rs12189774 (VEGFA GWAS locus)
Depositing lab: Jorge Ferrer. Depositing organization: Imperial College London. Publication: Human pancreatic islet three-dimensional chromatin architecture provides insights into the genetics of type 2 diabetes. Miguel-Escalada I, Bonas-Guarch S, Cebola I, Ponsa-Cobas J, Mendieta-Esteban J, Atla G, Javierre BM, Rolando DMY, Farabella I, Morgan CC, Garcia-Hurtado J, Beucher A, Moran I, Pasquali L, Ramos-Rodriguez M, Appel EVR, Linneberg A, Gjesing AP, Witte DR, Pedersen O, Grarup N, Ravassard P, Torrents D, Mercader JM, Piemonti L, Berney T, de Koning EJP, Kerr-Conte J, Pattou F, Fedko IO, Groop L, Prokopenko I, Hansen T, Marti-Renom MA, Fraser P, Ferrer J. Nat Genet. 2019 Jun 28. pii: 10.1038/s41588-019-0457-0. doi: 10.1038/s41588-019-0457-0. PubMed 31253982.
Backbone
  Vector backbone: lentiSAMv2
  Backbone manufacturer: Feng Zhang (Addgene #75112)
  Vector type: Mammalian Expression, Lentiviral, CRISPR
  Selectable markers: Blasticidin
Growth in bacteria
  Bacterial resistance: Ampicillin, 100 μg/mL
  Growth temperature: 37°C
  Growth strain: Stbl3
  Copy number: High Copy
Gene/Insert
  Gene/Insert name: dCas9-VP64-2A-BlastR
  gRNA/shRNA sequence: ACTAATGGGGGTGGTACCTG
  Species: H. sapiens (human)
  Promoter: EF1a core and U6
  Cloning method: Restriction Enzyme; 5′ cloning site Unknown (destroyed during cloning); 3′ cloning site Unknown (destroyed during cloning)
  Sequencing primers: 5′ GATCCGCCACCATGGATGC
Terms and licenses: Academic/Nonprofit Terms; Industry Terms: Not Available to Industry
How to cite: lentiSAMv2 rs12189774-guide2 was a gift from Jorge Ferrer (Addgene plasmid # 125497 ; http://n2t.net/addgene:125497 ; RRID:Addgene_125497)
