>Addgene plasmid #125497 | lentiSAMv2 rs12189774-guide2 | depositor partial sequence | sequence record 240172 | Guide RNA, MS2 stem loops
NNNNNNNNNNNNNNNNNNNNGTTNTNNNTTATNTTTTAAAATGGACTATCATATGCTTACCGTAACTTGA
AAGTATTTCGATTTCTTGGCTTTATATATCTTGTGGAAAGGACGAAACACCGACTAATGGGGGTGGTACC
TGGTTTTAGAGCTAGGCCAACATGAGGATCACCCATGTCTGCAGGGCCTAGCAAGTTAAAATAAGGCTAG
TCCGTTATCAACTTGGCCAACATGAGGATCACCCATGTCTGCAGGGCCAAGTGGCACCGAGTCGGTGCTT
TTTTTGGATCCTAGGTCTTGAAAGGAGTGGGAATTGGCTCCGGTGCCCGTCAGTGGGCAGAGCGCACATC
GCCCACAGTCCCCGAGAAGTTGGGGGGAGGGGTCGGCAATTGATCCGGTGCCTAGAGAANGTGGCGCGGG
GTAAACTGGGAAAGTGATGTCGTGTACTGGCTCCNCCTTTTTCCCGAGGGTGGGGGAGAACCGTATATAN
NNGNANNANTCNCCNNNNANNNTCTTTTTCNCNNCNGGTTTGNCGNCNNAACACAGGCNTACNGCCNCCN
TGAAAANGCCNGNNNNNNNNANNAANGNCNNNNNNNCNNNNAANANNNNNGANNNNANNTNCNGCNTCNN
NCTGCNCATCGGCACCANCTCTGTGGGCTGNNCCGTGATCACCGACNAGNACAAGGNGNCCANNNNNNNN
TTNNNNGNGCTGGNNNACNNCNANCGGNNCNNNATCNNNANNANNNNNANNNNANNCCTGCTGNTCGACN
GNNNNNAAACNTNCNANGNCNNCCGGCTGANNANANNCNNCNGANNAANATNNNCANANNGNANNANNNN
TNATCTGNTNTNTGNNANTANATCTTNANNNNNNANANNGNNNNGGTGNNANNACNNCTTCTTCCNNNNN
NNGNANANANNNNTTNNTNGTNNAANAGNNANANNAACCACTANNNNNNNNCNCNTNCTNNNNNNNNTTN
NNNNGANNNNNNNNNNNN
